Addgene plasmid #134416: S3_004_026_MV1
Purpose: pYTKMV1-pTDH3_FdeR-N_2NLS_tPGK1-pGPM1-fdeO_mcherry_tTDH1
Depositing lab: Mattheos Koffas. Depositing organization: Rensselaer Polytechnic Institute. Publication: Design and Characterization of Biosensors for the Screening of Modular Assembled Naringenin Biosynthetic Library in Saccharomyces cerevisiae. Wang R, Cress BF, Yang Z, Hordines JC 3rd, Zhao S, Jung GY, Wang Z, Koffas MAG. ACS Synth Biol. 2019 Sep 20;8(9):2121-2130. doi: 10.1021/acssynbio.9b00212. Epub 2019 Aug 28. PubMed 31433622.
Backbone
  Vector backbone: pYTKMV1
  Vector type: Yeast Expression
  Selectable markers: URA3
Growth in bacteria
  Bacterial resistance: Kanamycin, 50 μg/mL
  Growth temperature: 37°C
  Growth strain: DH5alpha
  Copy number: Low Copy
Gene/Insert 1
  Gene/Insert name: mCherry
  Insert size (bp): 711
  Mutation: none
  Promoter: pGMP1
  Tag / fusion protein: none
  Cloning method: Unknown
  Sequencing primers: 5′ CTGAACTGGCCGATAATTGCAGACG; 3′ GGTTCGTAACATCTCTGTAACTGCT
Gene/Insert 2
  Gene/Insert name: FdeR-N_2xNLS
  Insert size (bp): 948
  Mutation: none
  Promoter: pTDH3
  Tag / fusion protein: none
  Cloning method: Unknown
  Sequencing primers: 5′ CTGAACTGGCCGATAATTGCAGACG; 3′ GGTTCGTAACATCTCTGTAACTGCT
Terms and licenses: Academic/Nonprofit Terms; Industry Terms: Not Available to Industry
How to cite: S3_004_026_MV1 was a gift from Mattheos Koffas (Addgene plasmid # 134416 ; http://n2t.net/addgene:134416 ; RRID:Addgene_134416)
