[The description below was written by a language model from this plasmid's Addgene catalogue record and pLannotate feature annotations shown in this document.]
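Description:
S3_004_026_MV1 is a yeast expression plasmid of about 6.75 kb built on the pYTKMV1 backbone, a multigene vector whose name suggests the modular yeast toolkit assembly system. It is a shuttle vector. In Escherichia coli it replicates from a ColE1/pUC-type origin and is selected with kanamycin through the aph(3')-Ia gene. The catalogue lists it as low copy even though this origin type is usually annotated as high copy. In Saccharomyces cerevisiae it is maintained as a stable, low-copy episome by a CEN6/ARS element and selected by uracil prototrophy through URA3, which can also be counterselected with 5-FOA.

The payload is a two-cassette transcription-factor biosensor. In the first cassette, the strong constitutive TDH3 (GAP) promoter drives FdeR-N_2xNLS, which is terminated by the PGK1 terminator. FdeR is a bacterial flavonoid-responsive regulator, and here it carries two tandem SV40 nuclear localization signals at its C-terminal end so that it reaches the yeast nucleus. The annotation software did not label the FdeR coding region itself, but the gap between the promoter and the NLS repeats matches the listed insert size. In the second cassette, mCherry sits downstream of a GPM1 promoter carrying the fdeO operator (written "pGMP1" in one catalogue field) and is followed by the TDH1 terminator. Neither this hybrid promoter nor the terminator was automatically annotated.

Binding of FdeR at fdeO is intended to couple red fluorescence to intracellular naringenin concentration. The associated publication describes using such sensors to screen modularly assembled naringenin biosynthetic pathway libraries in S. cerevisiae. The record does not state what the "-N" designation means, or whether this design activates or represses the reporter.
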