Features (pLannotate 1.2.2; 10 found; start..end, strand, type, name):
      1..667     +  promoter       GAP promoter: S. cerevisiae TDH3; promoter for glyceraldehyde-3-phosphate dehydrogenase
   1610..1630    +  CDS            SV40 NLS: nuclear localization signal of SV40 (simian virus 40) large T antigen
   1634..1654    +  CDS            SV40 NLS: nuclear localization signal of SV40 (simian virus 40) large T antigen
   1668..1892    +  terminator     PGK1 terminator (fragment): S. cerevisae PGK1; transcription terminator for 3-phosphoglycerate kinase gene
   2350..3057    +  CDS            mCherry: mCherry is a basic (constitutively fluorescent) red fluorescent protein published in 2004, derived from Discosoma sp.. It is reported to be a very rapidly-maturing monomer with low acid sensitivity.
   3346..3522    +  promoter       URA3 promoter (fragment): S. cerevisiae URA3
   3523..4326    +  CDS            URA3: orotidine-5'-phosphate decarboxylase, required for uracil biosynthesis; S. cerevisiae URA3; yeast auxotrophic marker, counterselectable with 5-fluoroorotic acid (5-FOA)
   4409..4912    +  misc_feature   CEN/ARS: S. cerevisiae CEN6 centromere fused to an autonomously replicating sequence
   4956..5771    -  CDS            KanR: aminoglycoside phosphotransferase; aph(3')-Ia; confers resistance to kanamycin in bacteria or G418 (Geneticin®) in eukaryotes
   5996..6584    +  rep_origin     ori: high-copy-number ColE1/pMB1/pBR322/pUC origin of replication
>Addgene plasmid #134416 | S3_004_026_MV1 | addgene full sequence | sequence record 266877 | Addgene NGS Result
TCATTATCAATACTGCCATTTCAAAGAATACGTAAATAATTAATAGTAGTGATTTTCCTAACTTTATTTA
GTCAAAAAATTAGCCTTTTAATTCTGCTGTAACCCGTACATGCCCAAAATAGGGGGCGGGTTACACAGAA
TATATAACATCGTAGGTGTCTGGGTGAACAGTTTATTCCTGGCATCCACTAAATATAATGGAGCCCGCTT
TTTAAGCTGGCATCCAGAAAAAAAAAGAATCCCAGCACCAAAATATTGTTTTCTTCACCAACCATCAGTT
CATAGGTCCATTCTCTTAGCGCAACTACAGAGAACAGGGGCACAAACAGGCAAAAAACGGGCACAACCTC
AATGGAGTGATGCAACCTGCCTGGAGTAAATGATGACACAAGGCAATTGACCCACGCATGTATCTATCTC
ATTTTCTTACACCTTCTATTACCTTCTGCTCTCTCTGATTTGGAAAAAGCTGAAAAAAAAGGTTGAAACC
AGTTCCCTGAAATTATTCCCCTACTTGACTAATAAGTATATAAAGACGGTAGGTATTGATTGTAATTCTG
TAAATCTATTTCTTAAACTTCTTAAATTCTACTTTTATAGTTAGTCTTTTTTTTAGTTTTAAAACACCAA
GAACTTAGTTTCGAATAAACACACATAAACAAACAAAAGATCTATGCGTTTCAACAAGCTCGACCTCAAT
CTTCTGGTCGCCCTGGATGCACTGCTCACGGAGATGAGCATCAGCCGCGCCGCCGAAAAGATCCATCTGA
GCCAGTCGGCCATGAGCAATGCCCTGGCGCGGCTGCGCGAGTATTTCGATGATGAATTGCTGATCCAGGT
GGGCCGGCGCATGGAGCCCACGCCGCGCGCCGAGGTGCTCAAGGATGCGGTGCATGATGTGCTGCGGCGT
ATCGATGGCTCCATCGCGGCGCTGCCGGCCTTCGTGCCGGCCGAGTCCACGCGCGAGTTTCGCATCTCGG
TTTCGGACTTTACGCTCTCCGTCCTCATCCCCCGGGTGCTGGCGCGCGCGCACGCCGAGGGCAAGCACAT
CCGCTTTGCCCTGATGCCGCAGGTGCAAGACCCGACCCGCTCGCTGGATCGGGCCGAGGTGGACCTGCTG
GTCTTGCCGCAGGAATTCTGCACGCCCGATCATCCTGCCGAAGAGGTCTTCCGCGAACGGCATGTCTGCG
TGGTCTGGCGCGACAGTGCGCTGGCGCAAGGCGAGCTGACGCTGGAACGCTACATGGCCTCAGGCCATGT
GGTGATGGTGCCGCCTGGGGCCAATGCGTCGTCGGTGGAGGCGTGGATGGCCAGGAAGCTGGGCTTTGCG
CGCCGGGTGGAAGTGACCAGCTTCAGCTTCGCTTCTGCGCTGGCGCTGGTACAGGGGACGGACCGCATCG
CCACGGTGCATGCCCGGCTGGCGCAGCTGCTGGCTCCGCAATGGCCGGTGGTGATCAAGGAGAGTCCGCT
GTCGCTGGGCGAGATGCGGCAGATGATGCAGTGGCATCGCTACCGCAGCAATGATCCTGGCATCCAGTGG
CTGCGTCGGGTGTTTCTGGAGAGTGCGCAGGAGATGGATGCGGCGCTGCCAGGCATCTGCGGATCCGATC
CAAAAAAGAAGAGAAAGGTAGATCCAAAAAAGAAGAGAAAGGTATAACTCGAGTGGCATTGAATTGAATT
GAAATCGATAGATCAATTTTTTTCTTTTCTCTTTCCCCATCCTTTACGCTAAAATAATAGTTTATTTTAT
TTTTTGAATATTTTTTATTTATATACGTATATATAGACTATTATTTATCTTTTAATGATTATTAAGATTT
TTATTAAAAAAAAATTCGCTCCTCTTTTAATGCCTTTATGCAGTTTTTTTTTCCCATTCGATATTTCTAT
GTGCTGCCAAACCAGATGTCAACACAGCTACAACGAAGCTTCGTCTTTTCTTGAAGAAAAGAGGAAGCTC
GCTAAATGGGATTCCACTTTCCGTTCCCTGCCAGCTGATGGAAAAAGGTTAGTGGAACGATGAAGAATAA
AAAGAGAGATCCACTGAGGTGAAATTTCAGCTGACAGCGAGTTTCATGATCGTGATGAACAATGGTAACG
AGTTGTGGCTGTTGCCAGGGAGGGTGGTTCTCACCAAATCGCTACTTGGGTTTGAGATTGGTAAAATTGA
TTGTTTGGATGGCAATCATCTATGGAATGGATATTATATAACAAAGAAGAAATAATGAACTGATTCTCTT
CCTCCTTCTTGTCCTTTCTTAATTCTGTTGTAATTACCTTCCTTTGTAATTTTTTTTGTAATTATTCTTC
TTAATAATCCAAACAAACACACATATTACAATAAGATCTATGGTTTCAAAGGGCGAAGAAGACAATATGG
CTATTATTAAGGAATTCATGAGATTCAAGGTCCACATGGAAGGTTCTGTCAACGGTCACGAATTCGAAAT
TGAAGGTGAAGGTGAAGGTAGACCATACGAAGGTACCCAAACCGCTAAGTTGAAGGTCACCAAGGGTGGT
CCATTGCCATTCGCTTGGGATATTTTGTCTCCACAATTCATGTACGGTTCTAAGGCTTACGTCAAGCACC
CAGCTGATATTCCAGATTACTTGAAGTTGTCTTTCCCAGAAGGTTTCAAGTGGGAAAGAGTCATGAACTT
CGAAGATGGTGGTGTCGTCACCGTCACCCAAGATTCTTCTTTGCAAGATGGTGAATTCATTTACAAGGTC
AAGTTGAGAGGTACCAACTTCCCATCTGATGGTCCAGTCATGCAAAAGAAGACCATGGGTTGGGAAGCTT
CTTCTGAAAGAATGTACCCAGAAGATGGTGCTTTGAAGGGTGAAATTAAGCAAAGATTGAAGTTGAAGGA
TGGTGGTCACTACGATGCTGAAGTCAAGACCACCTACAAGGCTAAGAAGCCAGTCCAATTGCCAGGTGCT
TACAACGTCAACATTAAGTTGGATATTACCTCTCACAACGAAGATTACACCATTGTCGAACAATACGAAA
GAGCTGAAGGTAGACACTCTACCGGTGGTATGGATGAATTGTACAAGTAAATCCTAACTCGAGATAAAGC
AATCTTGATGAGGATAATGATTTTTTTTTGAATATACATAAATACTACCGTTTTTCTGCTAGATTTTGTG
ATGACGTAAATAAGTACATATTACTTTTTAAGCCAAGACAAGATTAAGCATTAACTTTACCCTTTTCTTT
CTAAGTTTCAATATTAGTTATCACTGTTTAAAAGTTATGGCGAGAACGTCGGCGGTTAAAATATATTACC
CTGAACGGCTGAGCAGTTACAGAGATGTTACGAACCACTAGTGCACTGCAGTACACGGTTTCCTTGAAAT
TTTTTTGATTCGGTAATCTCCGAACAGAAGGAAGAACGAAGGAAGGAGCACAGACTTAGATTGGTATATA
TACGCATATGTAGTGTTGAAGAAACATGAAATTGCCCAGTATTCTTAACCCAACTGCACAGAACAAAAAC
GTGCAGGAAACGAAGATAAATCATGTCGAAAGCTACATATAAGGAACGTGCTGCTACTCATCCTAGTCCT
GTTGCTGCCAAGCTATTTAATATCATGCACGAAAAGCAAACAAACTTGTGTGCTTCATTGGATGTTCGTA
CCACCAAGGAATTACTGGAGTTAGTTGAAGCATTAGGTCCCAAAATTTGTTTACTAAAAACACATGTGGA
TATCTTGACTGATTTTTCCATGGAGGGCACAGTTAAGCCGCTAAAGGCATTATCCGCCAAGTACAATTTT
TTACTCTTCGAGGACAGAAAATTTGCTGACATTGGTAATACAGTCAAATTGCAGTACTCTGCGGGTGTAT
ACAGAATAGCAGAATGGGCAGACATTACGAATGCACACGGTGTGGTGGGCCCAGGTATTGTTAGCGGTTT
GAAGCAGGCGGCAGAAGAAGTAACAAAGGAACCTAGAGGCCTTTTGATGTTAGCAGAATTGTCATGCAAG
GGCTCCCTATCTACTGGAGAATATACTAAGGGTACTGTTGACATTGCGAAGAGCGACAAAGATTTTGTTA
TCGGCTTTATTGCTCAAAGAGACATGGGTGGAAGAGATGAAGGTTACGATTGGTTGATTATGACACCCGG
TGTGGGTTTAGATGACAAGGGAGATGCATTGGGTCAACAGTATAGAACCGTGGATGATGTGGTTTCTACA
GGATCTGACATTATTATTGTTGGAAGAGGACTATTTGCAAAGGGAAGGGATGCTAAGGTAGAGGGTGAAC
GTTACAGAAAAGCAGGCTGGGAAGCATATTTGAGAAGATGCGGCCAGCAAAACTAAAAAACTGTATTATA
AGTAAATGCATGTATACTAAACTCACAAATTAGAGCTTCAATTTAATTATATCAGTTATTACCCGAGTAT
CACGTGCTATAAAAATAATTATAATTTAAATTTTTTAATATAAATATATAAATTAAAAATAGAAAGTAAA
AAAAGAAATTAAAGAAAAAATAGTTTTTGTTTTCCGAAGATGTAAAAGACTCTAGGGGGATCGCCAACAA
ATACTACCTTTTATCTTGCTCTTCCTGCTCTCAGGTATTAATGCCGAATTGTTTCATCTTGTCTGTGTAG
AAAACCACACACGAAAATCCTGTGATTTTACATTTTACTTATCGTTAATCGAATGTATATCTATTTAATC
TGCTTTTCTTGTCTAATAAATATATATGTAAAGTACGCTTTTTGTTGAAATTTTTTAAACCTTTGTTTAT
TTTTTTTTCTTCATTCCGTAACTCTTCTACCTTCTTTATTTACTTTCTAAAATCCAAATACAAAACATAA
AAATAAATAAACACAGAGTAAATTCCCAAATTATTCCATCATTAAAAGATACGAGGCGCGTGTAAGTTAC
AGGCAAGCGATCCGTCCCGAGCGGCCGCGTGTTACAACCAATTAACCAATTCTGATTAGAAAAACTCATC
GAGCATCAAATGAAACTGCAATTTATTCATATCAGGATTATCAATACCATATTTTTGAAAAAGCCGTTTC
TGTAATGAAGGAGAAAACTCACCGAGGCAGTTCCATAGGATGGCAAGATCCTGGTATCGGTCTGCGATTC
CGACTCGTCCAACATCAATACAACCTATTAATTTCCCCTCGTCAAAAATAAGGTTATCAAGTGAGAAATC
ACCATGAGTGACGACTGAATCCGGTGAGAATGGCAAAAGCTTATGCATTTCTTTCCAGACTTGTTCAACA
GGCCAGCCATTACGCTCGTCATCAAAATCACTCGCATCAACCAAACCGTTATTCATTCGTGATTGCGCCT
GAGCGAGGCGAAATACGCGATCGCTGTTAAAAGGACAATTACAAACAGGAATCGAATGCAACCGGCGCAG
GAACACTGCCAGCGCATCAACAATATTTTCACCTGAATCAGGATATTCTTCTAATACCTGGAATGCTGTT
TTCCCGGGGATCGCAGTGGTGAGTAACCATGCATCATCAGGAGTACGGATAAAATGCTTGATGGTCGGAA
GAGGCATAAATTCCGTCAGCCAGTTTAGTCTGACCATCTCATCTGTAACATCATTGGCAACGCTACCTTT
GCCATGTTTCAGAAACAACTCTGGCGCATCGGGCTTCCCATACAATCGATAGATTGTCGCACCTGATTGC
CCGACATTATCGCGAGCCCATTTATACCCATATAAATCAGCATCCATGTTGGAATTTAATCGCGGCCTGG
AGCAAGACGTTTCCCGTTGAATATGGCTCATAACACCCCTTGTATTACTGTTTATGTAAGCAGACAGTTT
TATTGTTCATGATGATATATTTTTATCTTGTGCAATGTAACATCAGAGATTTTGAGACACAACGTGGCTT
TGTTGAATAAATCGAACTTTTGCTGAGTTGAAGGATCAGTCATGACCAAAATCCCTTAACGTGAGTTTTC
GTTCCACTGAGCGTCAGACCCCGTAGAAAAGATCAAAGGATCTTCTTGAGATCCTTTTTTTCTGCGCGTA
ATCTGCTGCTTGCAAACAAAAAAACCACCGCTACCAGCGGTGGTTTGTTTGCCGGATCAAGAGCTACCAA
CTCTTTTTCCGAAGGTAACTGGCTTCAGCAGAGCGCAGATACCAAATACTGTTCTTCTAGTGTAGCCGTA
GTTAGGCCACCACTTCAAGAACTCTGTAGCACCGCCTACATACCTCGCTCTGCTAATCCTGTTACCAGTG
GCTGCTGCCAGTGGCGATAAGTCGTGTCTTACCGGGTTGGACTCAAGACGATAGTTACCGGATAAGGCGC
AGCGGTCGGGCTGAACGGGGGGTTCGTGCACACAGCCCAGCTTGGAGCGAACGACCTACACCGAACTGAG
ATACCTACAGCGTGAGCTATGAGAAAGCGCCACGCTTCCCGAAGGGAGAAAGGCGGACAGGTATCCGGTA
AGCGGCAGGGTCGGAACAGGAGAGCGCACGAGGGAGCTTCCAGGGGGAAACGCCTGGTATCTTTATAGTC
CTGTCGGGTTTCGCCACCTCTGACTTGAGCGTCGATTTTTGTGATGCTCGTCAGGGGGGCGGAGCCTATG
GAAAAACGCCAGCAACGCGGCCTTTTTACGGTTCCTGGCCTTTTGCTGGCCTTTTGCTCACATGTTCTTT
CCTGCGTTATCCCCTGATTCTGTGGATAACCGTGCGGCCGCCCCTGAATTCGCATCTAGACTGAACTGGC
CGATAATTGCAGACGAACGCAGTTCGAGTTTA
